Addgene plasmid #180590: pAAV-hSyn1-DIO-Opto-cytTrkB(E281A)-HA
Purpose: Opto-cytTrkB
Depositing lab: Won Do Heo. Depositing organization: Korea Advanced Institute of Science and Technology. Publication: Optogenetic Modulation of TrkB Signaling in the Mouse Brain. Hong J , Heo WD. J Mol Biol. 2020 Feb 14;432(4):815-827. doi: 10.1016/j.jmb.2020.01.010. Epub 2020 Jan 18. PubMed 31962123.
Backbone
  Vector backbone: pAAV-hSyn1-DIO-EGFP
  Vector type: AAV
Growth in bacteria
  Bacterial resistance: Ampicillin, 100 μg/mL
  Growth temperature: 30°C
  Growth strain: NEB Stable
  Copy number: High Copy
Gene/Insert
  Gene/Insert name: TrkB
  Species: Synthetic
  Mutation: PHR(E281A)
  Cloning method: Restriction Enzyme; 5′ cloning site unknown (unknown if destroyed)
Terms and licenses: Academic/Nonprofit Terms; Industry Terms: Not Available to Industry
How to cite: pAAV-hSyn1-DIO-Opto-cytTrkB(E281A)-HA was a gift from Won Do Heo (Addgene plasmid # 180590 ; http://n2t.net/addgene:180590 ; RRID:Addgene_180590)
