[The description below was written by a language model from this plasmid's Addgene catalogue record and pLannotate feature annotations shown in this document.]
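Description:
pAAV-hSyn1-DIO-Opto-cytTrkB(E281A)-HA is a 7,554-nt AAV transfer plasmid built on the pAAV-hSyn1-DIO-EGFP backbone for Cre-dependent, neuron-specific expression of a light-controllable TrkB signalling module. It is propagated in E. coli through a high-copy ColE1/pUC-type origin with ampicillin selection (AmpR under its own bla promoter) and also carries an f1 phage origin. The expression cassette is flanked by AAV2 inverted terminal repeats, which allow packaging into recombinant AAV particles. The annotation detects the right ITR in full, but only short fragments of the left one.

The payload is driven by the human synapsin I promoter and lies in reverse orientation between two pairs of incompatible recombinase sites, lox2272 and loxP, arranged as a double-floxed inverted open reading frame (DIO). Without Cre the coding sequence is antisense to the promoter and is not expressed. Cre recombination inverts it and locks it in the sense orientation, restricting expression to Cre-positive neurons. The inverted coding region consists of a fragment of rat Ntrk2 (TrkB), which the "cyt" in the name suggests is the cytoplasmic portion, followed by a fragment of Arabidopsis CRY2. This CRY2 part corresponds to the photolyase homology region (PHR), recorded as carrying the E281A mutation. CRY2 PHR is a blue-light-responsive oligomerising domain, so illumination is expected to cluster and activate the fused TrkB portion independently of ligand. The name indicates an HA epitope tag, although the feature table does not annotate it. A WPRE and the human growth hormone polyadenylation signal follow the cassette to enhance transcript expression and processing. The associated publication concerns optogenetic modulation of TrkB signalling in the mouse brain.
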