Features (pLannotate 1.2.2; 22 found; start..end, strand, type, name):
     13..40      +  repeat_region  AAV2 ITR (fragment): inverted terminal repeat of adeno-associated virus serotype 2 inverted
     69..96      +  repeat_region  AAV2 ITR (fragment): inverted terminal repeat of adeno-associated virus serotype 2 inverted
    176..623     +  promoter       hSyn promoter: human synapsin I promoter; confers neuron-specific expression (Kügler et al., 2003)
    661..694     +  protein_bind   lox2272: Cre-mediated recombination occurs in the 8-bp core sequence (GGATACTT). lox2272 sites are compatible with each other, but incompatible with loxP or loxN sites (Lee and Saito, 1988). Cre recombinase
    695..744     -  intron         β-globin intron (fragment): internally truncated intron from human β-globin
    745..778     +  protein_bind   loxP: Cre-mediated recombination occurs in the 8-bp core sequence (GCATACAT). Cre recombinase
    838..2331    -  CDS            CRY2 (fragment): CRY2_ARATH - Also known as PHH1 From Arabidopsis thaliana (Mouse-ear cress).
   2347..3450    -  CDS            Ntrk2 (fragment): NTRK2_RAT - Also known as Trkb. Experimental evidence at protein level: Swiss-Prot protein existence level 1. Receptor tyrosine kinase involved in the development and the maturation of the central and the peripheral nervous systems through regulation of neuron survival, proliferation, migration, differentiation, and synapse formation and plasticity. Receptor for BDNF/brain-derived neurotrophic factor and NTF4/neurotrophin-4. Alternatively can also bind NTF3/neurotrophin-3 which is less efficient in activating the receptor but regulates neuron survival through NTRK2. Upon ligand-binding, underg
   3540..3573    -  protein_bind   lox2272: Cre-mediated recombination occurs in the 8-bp core sequence (GGATACTT). lox2272 sites are compatible with each other, but incompatible with loxP or loxN sites (Lee and Saito, 1988). Cre recombinase
   3574..3623    -  intron         β-globin intron (fragment): internally truncated intron from human β-globin
   3624..3657    -  protein_bind   loxP: Cre-mediated recombination occurs in the 8-bp core sequence (GCATACAT). Cre recombinase
   3658..3682    +  misc_feature   MCS (fragment): pBluescript multiple cloning site
   3682..4270    +  misc_feature   WPRE: woodchuck hepatitis virus posttranscriptional regulatory element
   4302..4778    +  polyA_signal   hGH poly(A) signal: human growth hormone polyadenylation signal
   4818..4958    +  repeat_region  AAV2 ITR: inverted terminal repeat of adeno-associated virus serotype 2 inverted
   4963..5014    -  misc_feature   bom (fragment): basis of mobility region from pBR322
   5033..5488    +  rep_origin     f1 ori (sequence partly withheld): f1 bacteriophage origin of replication; arrow indicates direction of (+) strand synthesis
   5489..5538    -  misc_feature   bom (fragment): basis of mobility region from pBR322
   5640..5675    -  CDS            rop (fragment): Rop protein, which maintains plasmids at low copy number; rop
   5770..5874    +  promoter       AmpR promoter: bla
   5875..6735    +  CDS            AmpR: β-lactamase; bla; confers resistance to ampicillin, carbenicillin, and related antibiotics
   6906..7494    +  rep_origin     ori: high-copy-number ColE1/pMB1/pBR322/pUC origin of replication
>Addgene plasmid #180590 | pAAV-hSyn1-DIO-Opto-cytTrkB(E281A)-HA | addgene full sequence | sequence record 355561 | Addgene NGS Result
TCCTGCAGGCAGCTGCGCGCTCGCTCGCTCACTGAGGCCGCCCGGGCGTCGGGCGACCTTTGGTCGCCCG
GCCTCAGTGAGCGAGCGAGCGCGCAGAGAGGGAGTGGCCAACTCCATCACTAGGGGTTCCTGCGGCCGCA
CGCGTGTGTATAGACTGCAGAGGGCCCTGCGTATGAGTGCAAGTGGGTTTTAGGACCAGGATGAGGCGGG
GTGGGGGTGCCTACCTGACGACCGACCCCGACCCACTGGACAAGCACCCAACCCCCATTCCCCAAATTGC
GCATCCCCTATCAGAGAGGGGGAGGGGAAACAGGATGCGGCGAGGCGCGTGCGCACTGCCAGCTTCAGCA
CCGCGGACAGTGCCTTCGCCCCCGCCTGGCGGCGCGCGCCACCGCCGCCTCAGCACTGAAGGCGCGCTGA
CGTCACTCGCCGGTCCCCCGCAAACTCCCCTTCCCGGCCACCTTGGTCGCGTCCGCGCCGCCGCCGGCCC
AGCCGGACCGCACCACGCGAGGCGCGAGATAGGGGGGCACGGGCGCGACCATCTGCGCTGCGGCGCCGGC
GACTCAGCGCTGCCTCAGTCTGCGGTGGGCAGCGGAGGAGTCGTGTCGTGCCTGAGAGCGCAGTCGAGAA
GGTACCGGAACCTCTAGAGTCGACTCCGGAATAACTTCGTATAGGATACTTTATACGAAGTTATGCAGAA
TGGTAGCTGGATTGTAGCTGCTATTAGCAATATGAAACCTCTTAATAACTTCGTATAGCATACATTATAC
GAAGTTATGGCGCGCCTTAAGCATAATCTGGAACATCATATGGATATACCGGTGGGCTGCCGCTGCCGGC
AGCACCGATCATAATCTGCGCCTCCCGAGTGCGAGAGATCGCTTTAGCCAGCAGCTCGCGTGCTGTATCT
ATATCAACTATAGGCTTAGCGTAATTGGTGCCCAGCTCCACCCCGCTTGCCTTGAGCACTGTCAGTGGTG
CGTCCCAAGGATGGTGAATCCACTCCGTAGGAAGTCGGGCCAGCTCGGGGAGCCACTGTCGAATATACTC
TCCTTCGGGATCATACTTAGCTCCCTGCAAGGCCGGATTGTCCAACCTGTCCAACTCATGGCCGTCAGGA
ATTGACCCGCTAATATATTGCCATCCCAGAATGTCACACTCCAAGTCGGCGTCGAGAAGGGTATCCCAAA
AGTACTTCATTCCCCATTTCCAAGGCAGGAGCAGAAACTTGACAGCAAATGAGGACACGATTACCCGGAT
GCGGTTGTGCATCCAGCCTGTAGCCCAGAGCTCTCTCATGCCAGCATCCACGAGTGGGTACCCTGTCCTT
CCCTGTCTCCATGCCTTGAATTTGTCGACATCGGCGTCCCAGGGGAAGAACCTGAGGTGGGACAACAGAC
TCTGCTCGTGTGTGAATGGAAAGTTGAAACATATATACCGGGAGTATTCCCGAAGTCCGATCCCTCGCAG
GAACAGATCGGCGCTTTCGGCGCCTTCGCTGTTTTTATCGCGAGCCCAGATAATCTGTTTCATCCGAGCG
CACTGAAATACATGGCGGACAGAAATCTCGCCAAAATGGAGATATGGAGAGAGCAAGCTAGTTGAGTTAC
CTACCACTTTCTTGGAGTTCTTCGCGTAGTCAATCAGTTGTTTTTCGATGAACTCGTTAAGCAGCTTGTC
GGCATTAGACCAGCCGGGGCTCCAGGCTCTAGTGAGAAGTGCATTGCTTGGCTTTTCTGCTTCATTTTCC
AGACCGAGTTCCTCGATGGAGCAGGCCCAGATGGCCTCTGCAGCAGCAGTAATCGGCATCAGTCTCCAGG
GAGGGGGCAACATAACGGACTCTATTGACATATCCAAACATTTCTTCCAGTAACTGTTGAAGGAGGTGAA
CGGTTTCCCTTTCTCGCAATAGATCTCCCATGGCTCGTACAGAAGGTCCCCGTTGTAGCTCTGCACACTG
ATCCCCCGTTCCACCAGCTTCTCCTTCACAGTGTGGTCGCGCACCAGACTAACTGGATCGTACAGGTGGT
TAAACACGACTTTCGTTGCGCCGGTCACCCTGATGCAGTCGAGGATGGCAGAGATGGTATTGTGTGTCTT
GATCAGGGTAAGATCACTGCCCAGTGCTTTCAGTGACTGGCTAAGATGGGCCAGACTTTGCTTCATCCAC
CACCTAGAGGCCCTTCCGGGATAAAACTGGCCTTCTTCTTCAGGACACCAAATGAAAACGGGGAAGACGG
AACCCTCGTGGGCCGCGGCGGCGAGCGCGGGATTATCTTCTATTCTCAAATCTCTCCGAAACCAGACGAT
GGTCTTTTTGTCCATCTTCATACCTGTCGGATCCGCGCCTAGAATGTCCAGGTAGACGGGCGACGCCTTC
GCCAAGTTCTGAAGGAGTGTGTGGATGTTCTTGATGTTCTTCCTTGTGTGTGGTTCCCGCTGCCAGCATC
CCAGCATCAGCTCGTACACCTCCTGGGGACACGTGCGAGGCCGCTGAAGGACTCTGCCCTGGGTGATGCA
TTCTATCACCTCGTTGTTTGATAGCTGATACCAGGGCTGCTTGCCGTAGGTGAAGATCTCCCACAACACA
ACTCCCAGGCTCCAGACGTCACTCTCGGTGGTGAATTTCCTGTACATGATGCTCTCTGGAGGCATCCATC
GGATGGGCAACATTGTGTGGCCACCAACCCGGTAGTAGTCGGTGCTGTATACATCCCGGGACATCCCGAA
GTCCCCAATTTTCACCAGCAGGTTCTCTCCTACCAAGCAGTTCCGGGTGGCCAGGTCTCGGTGCACGAAG
TGTTGGGATGCCAGGTAGACCATGCCTGCTGCGATTTGCTGAGCGATGTGCAGCATCTGCGACTGCGTCA
GCTCGGTGGGCGGGTTACCCTCTGCCATCAGCACTGCATCTGGCCCGTGTGCCCTAAGGAACTTGTTGAG
GTCCCCGTGCTTCATGTACTCAAAGACCATGATGAGTGGGTCGCCCTCCACACAGACACCGTAGAACTTG
ACAATGTGCTCGTGCTGGAGGTTGGTCAGCAGCTCGGCTTCGCGATGAAAGTCCTTGCGAGCATTGTCGC
TGGCGTCCTTCAGCGTCTTCACGGCCACCAGGATCTTATCCTGCTCGGGGCAGAGGTTATAGCACTCCGC
TAGGAAAACTTTCCCAAAGGCTCCTTCTCCAAGCTCCCTCTTCAGAACGATGTTGTGTCTCTTGATGTGC
TGAACAAATGTGTCCGGCTTGAGCTGGCTGTTGGTGATACCGAAGTACTGGGGGTTTTCAATGACAGGGA
TCTTGGTCATCCCAATGATGACAGCATCGGGCCCGCCCTCCGAAGAAGACGGAGTGTTGCTCCCGTTGGA
GATGTGGTGGAGAGGGCTGGCAGAGTCATCGTCGTTGCTGATGACGGAAGCTGGGCCTTTCATGCCAAAC
TTGGAGTGTCTTGCCAACTTGGAATTCCCAGCACTACCAGCACTACCAGCACTATCTGCTCCCGCGCTGT
CTTTCCCTTTTGATTTTATACATCCCATGGTGGCTAGCAATAACTTCGTATAAAGTATCCTATACGAAGT
TATTTGCCTTAACCCAGAAATTATCACTGTTATTCTTTAGAATGGTGCAAAGAATAACTTCGTATAATGT
ATGCTATACGAAGTTATGAATTCGATATCAAGCTTATCGATAATCAACCTCTGGATTACAAAATTTGTGA
AAGATTGACTGGTATTCTTAACTATGTTGCTCCTTTTACGCTATGTGGATACGCTGCTTTAATGCCTTTG
TATCATGCTATTGCTTCCCGTATGGCTTTCATTTTCTCCTCCTTGTATAAATCCTGGTTGCTGTCTCTTT
ATGAGGAGTTGTGGCCCGTTGTCAGGCAACGTGGCGTGGTGTGCACTGTGTTTGCTGACGCAACCCCCAC
TGGTTGGGGCATTGCCACCACCTGTCAGCTCCTTTCCGGGACTTTCGCTTTCCCCCTCCCTATTGCCACG
GCGGAACTCATCGCCGCCTGCCTTGCCCGCTGCTGGACAGGGGCTCGGCTGTTGGGCACTGACAATTCCG
TGGTGTTGTCGGGGAAATCATCGTCCTTTCCTTGGCTGCTCGCCTATGTTGCCACCTGGATTCTGCGCGG
GACGTCCTTCTGCTACGTCCCTTCGGCCCTCAATCCAGCGGACCTTCCTTCCCGCGGCCTGCTGCCGGCT
CTGCGGCCTCTTCCGCGTCTTCGCCTTCGCCCTCAGACGAGTCGGATCTCCCTTTGGGCCGCCTCCCCGC
ATCGATACCGAGCGCTGCTCGAGAGATCTACGGGTGGCATCCCTGTGACCCCTCCCCAGTGCCTCTCCTG
GCCCTGGAAGTTGCCACTCCAGTGCCCACCAGCCTTGTCCTAATAAAATTAAGTTGCATCATTTTGTCTG
ACTAGGTGTCCTTCTATAATATTATGGGGTGGAGGGGGGTGGTATGGAGCAAGGGGCAAGTTGGGAAGAC
AACCTGTAGGGCCTGCGGGGTCTATTGGGAACCAAGCTGGAGTGCAGTGGCACAATCTTGGCTCACTGCA
ATCTCCGCCTCCTGGGTTCAAGCGATTCTCCTGCCTCAGCCTCCCGAGTTGTTGGGATTCCAGGCATGCA
TGACCAGGCTCAGCTAATTTTTGTTTTTTTGGTAGAGACGGGGTTTCACCATATTGGCCAGGCTGGTCTC
CAACTCCTAATCTCAGGTGATCTACCCACCTTGGCCTCCCAAATTGCTGGGATTACAGGCGTGAACCACT
GCTCCCTTCCCTGTCCTTCTGATTTTGTAGGTAACCACGTGCGGACCGAGCGGCCGCAGGAACCCCTAGT
GATGGAGTTGGCCACTCCCTCTCTGCGCGCTCGCTCGCTCACTGAGGCCGGGCGACCAAAGGTCGCCCGA
CGCCCGGGCTTTGCCCGGGCGGCCTCAGTGAGCGAGCGAGCGCGCAGCTGCCTGCAGGGGCGCCTGATGC
GGTATTTTCTCCTTACGCATCTGTGCGGTATTTCACACCGCATA
[95 nt withheld, positions 5015-5109]
T
[46 nt withheld, positions 5111-5156]
C
[141 nt withheld, positions 5158-5298]
CCTTTGACGTTGGAGTCCACGTTCTTT
[37 nt withheld, positions 5326-5362]
ACTCTATCTCGGGCTATTCTTTTGATTTATAAGGGATTTTGCCGATTTCGGTCTATTGGTTAAAAAATGA
GCTGATTTAACAAAAATTTAACGCGAATTTTAACAAAATATTAACGTTTACAATTTTATGGTGCACTCTC
AGTACAATCTGCTCTGATGCCGCATAGTTAAGCCAGCCCCGACACCCGCCAACACCCGCTGACGCGCCCT
GACGGGCTTGTCTGCTCCCGGCATCCGCTTACAGACAAGCTGTGACCGTCTCCGGGAGCTGCATGTGTCA
GAGGTTTTCACCGTCATCACCGAAACGCGCGAGACGAAAGGGCCTCGTGATACGCCTATTTTTATAGGTT
AATGTCATGATAATAATGGTTTCTTAGACGTCAGGTGGCACTTTTCGGGGAAATGTGCGCGGAACCCCTA
TTTGTTTATTTTTCTAAATACATTCAAATATGTATCCGCTCATGAGACAATAACCCTGATAAATGCTTCA
ATAATATTGAAAAAGGAAGAGTATGAGTATTCAACATTTCCGTGTCGCCCTTATTCCCTTTTTTGCGGCA
TTTTGCCTTCCTGTTTTTGCTCACCCAGAAACGCTGGTGAAAGTAAAAGATGCTGAAGATCAGTTGGGTG
CACGAGTGGGTTACATCGAACTGGATCTCAACAGCGGTAAGATCCTTGAGAGTTTTCGCCCCGAAGAACG
TTTTCCAATGATGAGCACTTTTAAAGTTCTGCTATGTGGCGCGGTATTATCCCGTATTGACGCCGGGCAA
GAGCAACTCGGTCGCCGCATACACTATTCTCAGAATGACTTGGTTGAGTACTCACCAGTCACAGAAAAGC
ATCTTACGGATGGCATGACAGTAAGAGAATTATGCAGTGCTGCCATAACCATGAGTGATAACACTGCGGC
CAACTTACTTCTGACAACGATCGGAGGACCGAAGGAGCTAACCGCTTTTTTGCACAACATGGGGGATCAT
GTAACTCGCCTTGATCGTTGGGAACCGGAGCTGAATGAAGCCATACCAAACGACGAGCGTGACACCACGA
TGCCTGTAGCAATGGCAACAACGTTGCGCAAACTATTAACTGGCGAACTACTTACTCTAGCTTCCCGGCA
ACAATTAATAGACTGGATGGAGGCGGATAAAGTTGCAGGACCACTTCTGCGCTCGGCCCTTCCGGCTGGC
TGGTTTATTGCTGATAAATCTGGAGCCGGTGAGCGTGGGTCTCGCGGTATCATTGCAGCACTGGGGCCAG
ATGGTAAGCCCTCCCGTATCGTAGTTATCTACACGACGGGGAGTCAGGCAACTATGGATGAACGAAATAG
ACAGATCGCTGAGATAGGTGCCTCACTGATTAAGCATTGGTAACTGTCAGACCAAGTTTACTCATATATA
CTTTAGATTGATTTAAAACTTCATTTTTAATTTAAAAGGATCTAGGTGAAGATCCTTTTTGATAATCTCA
TGACCAAAATCCCTTAACGTGAGTTTTCGTTCCACTGAGCGTCAGACCCCGTAGAAAAGATCAAAGGATC
TTCTTGAGATCCTTTTTTTCTGCGCGTAATCTGCTGCTTGCAAACAAAAAAACCACCGCTACCAGCGGTG
GTTTGTTTGCCGGATCAAGAGCTACCAACTCTTTTTCCGAAGGTAACTGGCTTCAGCAGAGCGCAGATAC
CAAATACTGTTCTTCTAGTGTAGCCGTAGTTAGGCCACCACTTCAAGAACTCTGTAGCACCGCCTACATA
CCTCGCTCTGCTAATCCTGTTACCAGTGGCTGCTGCCAGTGGCGATAAGTCGTGTCTTACCGGGTTGGAC
TCAAGACGATAGTTACCGGATAAGGCGCAGCGGTCGGGCTGAACGGGGGGTTCGTGCACACAGCCCAGCT
TGGAGCGAACGACCTACACCGAACTGAGATACCTACAGCGTGAGCTATGAGAAAGCGCCACGCTTCCCGA
AGGGAGAAAGGCGGACAGGTATCCGGTAAGCGGCAGGGTCGGAACAGGAGAGCGCACGAGGGAGCTTCCA
GGGGGAAACGCCTGGTATCTTTATAGTCCTGTCGGGTTTCGCCACCTCTGACTTGAGCGTCGATTTTTGT
GATGCTCGTCAGGGGGGCGGAGCCTATGGAAAAACGCCAGCAACGCGGCCTTTTTACGGTTCCTGGCCTT
TTGCTGGCCTTTTGCTCACATG
